Addgene plasmid #195400: pDONR221-K40R-short-UBASH3A-Ctag
Purpose: Human K40R short-form UBASH3A in Gateway pDONR221 (for C-terminal tag)
Depositing lab: Patrick Concannon. Depositing organization: University of Florida.
Backbone
  Vector backbone: pDONR221
  Vector type: Gateway Donor Vector
Growth in bacteria
  Bacterial resistance: Kanamycin, 50 μg/mL
  Growth temperature: 37°C
  Growth strain: DH5alpha
  Copy number: Unknown
Gene/Insert
  Gene/Insert name: UBASH3A
  Species: H. sapiens (human)
  Mutation: K40R
  Entrez Gene: UBASH3A (a.k.a. TULA, CLIP4, STS-2)
  Cloning method: Gateway Cloning
Terms and licenses: Academic/Nonprofit Terms; Industry Terms: Not Available to Industry
How to cite: pDONR221-K40R-short-UBASH3A-Ctag was a gift from Patrick Concannon (Addgene plasmid # 195400 ; http://n2t.net/addgene:195400 ; RRID:Addgene_195400)
