[The description below was written by a language model from this plasmid's Addgene catalogue record and pLannotate feature annotations shown in this document.]
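Description:
pDONR221-K40R-short-UBASH3A-Ctag is a Gateway entry clone built in the pDONR221 donor backbone. It carries the short isoform of human UBASH3A (also known as TULA, CLIP4 or STS-2) with a lysine-to-arginine substitution at position 40. The plasmid is maintained in E. coli through a high-copy ColE1/pUC-type origin and is selected with kanamycin through an aminoglycoside phosphotransferase (KanR) cassette. In the annotated 4,416 nt sequence, which is labelled a partial NGS result, the UBASH3A coding region is flanked by attL1 and attL2. This arrangement shows that the BP recombination has already replaced the donor vector's original cassette. The rrnB T1 and T2 terminators upstream of attL1 shield the insert from read-through transcription. A T7 promoter lies beyond attL2 in the reverse orientation and, in this backbone, mainly serves as a priming site. The short lacI and lacZα fragments flagged by the annotation are residual backbone sequence rather than functional genes.

No eukaryotic promoter, tag or reporter is present, so the plasmid is a shuttle intermediate rather than an expression vector. The attL sites allow LR Clonase-mediated transfer of the open reading frame into any attR-containing destination vector, which then supplies the promoter and fusion partners. The "Ctag" designation and the stated purpose indicate that the insert is configured for fusion to a C-terminal tag from the destination vector, which typically means the native stop codon is omitted, although the record does not state this explicitly. UBASH3A is annotated as a regulator that interferes with CBL-mediated down-regulation of receptors such as the T-cell receptor. The record does not explain why K40R was introduced, though lysine-to-arginine changes are commonly used to remove a candidate lysine modification site.
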