Features (pLannotate 1.2.2; 10 found; start..end, strand, type, name):
    121..213     +  CDS            lacI (fragment): lac repressor; lacI; The lac repressor binds to the lac operator to inhibit transcription in E. coli. This inhibition can be relieved by adding lactose or isopropyl-β-D-thiogalactopyranoside (IPTG).
    268..295     -  terminator     rrnB T2 terminator: transcription terminator T2 from the E. coli rrnB gene
    427..470     +  terminator     rrnB T1 terminator: Escherichia coli rrnB; transcription terminator T1 from the E. coli rrnB gene
    517..553     -  CDS            lacZα (fragment): LacZα fragment of β-galactosidase; lacZ fragment
    569..668     +  protein_bind   attL1: mutant version of attL; recombination site for the Gateway® LR reaction LR Clonase™
    671..2539    +  CDS            UBASH3A (fragment): UBS3A_HUMAN - Also known as STS2. Experimental evidence at protein level: Swiss-Prot protein existence level 1. Interferes with CBL-mediated down-regulation and degradation of receptor-type tyrosine kinases. Promotes accumulation of activated target receptors, such as T-cell receptors, EGFR and PDGFRB, on the cell surface. Exhibits negligigle protein tyrosine phosphatase activity at neutral pH. May act as a dominant-negative regulator of UBASH3B- dependent dephosphorylation. May inhibit dynamin-dependent endocytic pathways by functionally sequestering dynamin via its SH3 domain. From Homo sapi
   2541..2640    -  protein_bind   attL2: mutant version of attL; recombination site for the Gateway® LR reaction LR Clonase™
   2658..2676    -  promoter       T7 promoter: promoter for bacteriophage T7 RNA polymerase
   2810..3619    +  CDS            KanR: aminoglycoside phosphotransferase; aph(3')-Ia; confers resistance to kanamycin in bacteria or G418 (Geneticin®) in eukaryotes
   3766..4354    +  rep_origin     ori: high-copy-number ColE1/pMB1/pBR322/pUC origin of replication
>Addgene plasmid #195400 | pDONR221-K40R-short-UBASH3A-Ctag | addgene full sequence | sequence record 388664 | Addgene Partial NGS Result
CTTTCCTGCGTTATCCCCTGATTCTGTGGATAACCGTATTACCGCCTTTGAGTGAGCTGATACCGCTCGC
CGCAGCCGAACGACCGAGCGCAGCGAGTCAGTGAGCGAGGAAGCGGAAGAGCGCCCAATACGCAAACCGC
CTCTCCCCGCGCGTTGGCCGATTCATTAATGCAGCTGGCACGACAGGTTTCCCGACTGGAAAGCGGGCAG
TGAGCGCAACGCAATTAATACGCGTACCGCTAGCCAGGAAGAGTTTGTAGAAACGCAAAAAGGCCATCCG
TCAGGATGGCCTTCTGCTTAGTTTGATGCCTGGCAGTTTATGGCGGGCGTCCTGCCCGCCACCCTCCGGG
CCGTTGCTTCACAACGTTCAAATCCGCTCCCGGCGGATTTGTCCTACTCAGGAGAGCGTTCACCGACAAA
CAACAGATAAAACGAAAGGCCCAGTCTTCCGACTGAGCCTTTCGTTTTATTTGATGCCTGGCAGTTCCCT
ACTCTCGCGTTAACGCTAGCATGGATGTTTTCCCAGTCACGACGTTGTAAAACGACGGCCAGTCTTAAGC
TCGGGCCCCAAATAATGATTTTATTTTGACTGATAGTGACCTGTTCGTTGCAACAAATTGATGAGCAATG
CTTTTTTATAATGCCAACTTTGTACAAAAAAGCAGGCTTCATGGCAGCGGGGGAGACGCAGCTCTACGCC
AAGGTCTCCAACAAGCTCAAGAGCCGCAGCAGCCCCTCGCTCCTGGAGCCCCTCCTGGCCATGGGCTTCC
CGGTGCACACCGCGCTGCGAGCGTTGGCAGCCACGGGGAGGAAGACGGCGGAGGAGGCCTTGGCCTGGCT
GCATGATCATTGCAATGACCCTTCCCTAGACGACCCCATCCCCCAGGAGTATGCCCTTTTCCTCTGTCCA
ACGGGGCCCCTGCTGGAAAAACTTCAAGAGTTCTGGAGAGAGAGCAAGCGCCAGTGTGCAAAGAACAGAG
CTCATGAGGTCTTCCCACACGTGACACTCTGTGACTTCTTCACGTGTGAAGACCAGAAGGTGGAATGCCT
GTACGAGGCGCTGAAGAGAGCTGGAGACAGGCTCCTGGGCTCCTTCCCCACGGCCGTGCCTCTGGCTCTC
CACTCCTCCATCAGCTACCTCGGCTTCTTCGTCAGTGGCAGCCCCGCAGACGTCATCCGGGAATTCGCCA
TGACCTTCGCCACGGAAGCATCTCTCTTAGCAGACTGCTCCGTGAAGCCTTGCACCAAACAGCTGCATCT
GACCTTGGCCCACAAGTTCTACCCCCACCACCAGAGGACGCTGGAGCAGCTGGCCAGAGCCATCCCCCTG
GGCCACAGCTGCCAGTGGACCGCAGCACTCTACTCCCGAGACATGCGCTTTGTGCACTACCAGACCCTGA
GAGCCCTATTCCAGTACAAACCCCAGAACGTGGATGAGCTGACGCTAAGTCCTGGTGACTACATCTTTGT
GGACCCCACGCAGCAGGACGAAGCCAGCGAGGGCTGGGTGATTGGGATCTCACAGCGGACGGGCTGCCGG
GGCTTCCTGCCGGAAAACTACACGGATCGAGCCAGTGAGTCTGACACGTGGGTGAAGCACAGGATGTACA
CCTTCAGTCTAGCCACAGACCTGAACTCCAGAAAGGATGGTGAAGCCAGCAGCAGATGCAGCGGGGAATT
TCTTCCACAAACGGCAAGGAGTCTTAGCAGCTTACAGGCCTTGCAGGCTACCGTTGCAAGGAAGAGTGTG
CTGGTGGTTCGCCACGGGGAGAGAGTGGATCAGATCTTCGGGAAGGCATGGCTGCAGCAATGCTCCACTC
CTGATGGGAAATACTACAGGCCAGACCTGAATTTCCCCTGCAGTCTGCCCAGACGGAGTCGTGGGATCAA
AGACTTTGAAAACGATCCCCCATTATCATCGTGTGGCATTTTCCAGTCCAGAATTGCAGGGGACGCGCTA
CTGGACAGTGGTATCAGAATCAGCTCTGTGTTTGCCTCCCCAGCCCTCCGCTGTGTGCAGACGGCCAAAC
TCATCCTGGAAGAACTCAAACTGGAGAAAAAAATCAAGATACGAGTGGAACCTGGAATCTTTGAATGGAC
AAAATGGGAAGCTGGCAAGACCACCCCAACCCTCATGAGCCTGGAAGAGCTGAAAGAGGCAAATTTCAAC
ATTGACACTGATTACAGGCCCGCGTTTCCCCTGTCCGCCCTCATGCCGGCCGAGAGCTACCAGGAGTACA
TGGACAGGTGCACGGCGAGCATGGTGCAAATCGTCAACACCTGTCCGCAGGACACGGGTGTCATCCTAAT
TGTGAGTCACGGCTCCACTCTGGACTCCTGCACGCGGCCACTGCTCGGGCTGCCGCCCCGGGAATGTGGG
GATTTTGCCCAACTCGTGAGAAAGATCCCTTCCCTGGGCATGTGCTTCTGTGAAGAAAATAAAGAGGAAG
GAAAATGGGAGTTGGTGAACCCACCGGTGAAGACCCTGACCCACGGGGCGAACGCAGCATTTAACTGGAG
GAACTGGATCTCAGGCAACAACCCAGCTTTCTTGTACAAAGTTGGCATTATAAGAAAGCATTGCTTATCA
ATTTGTTGCAACGAACAGGTCACTATCAGTCAAAATAAAATCATTATTTGCCATCCAGCTGATATCCCCT
ATAGTGAGTCGTATTACATGGTCATAGCTGTTTCCTGGCAGCTCTGGCCCGTGTCTCAAAATCTCTGATG
TTACATTGCACAAGATAAAAATATATCATCATGAACAATAAAACTGTCTGCTTACATAAACAGTAATACA
AGGGGTGTTATGAGCCATATTCAACGGGAAACGTCGAGGCCGCGATTAAATTCCAACATGGATGCTGATT
TATATGGGTATAAATGGGCTCGCGATAATGTCGGGCAATCAGGTGCGACAATCTATCGCTTGTATGGGAA
GCCCGATGCGCCAGAGTTGTTTCTGAAACATGGCAAAGGTAGCGTTGCCAATGATGTTACAGATGAGATG
GTCAGACTAAACTGGCTGACGGAATTTATGCCTCTTCCGACCATCAAGCATTTTATCCGTACTCCTGATG
ATGCATGGTTACTCACCACTGCGATCCCCGGAAAAACAGCATTCCAGGTATTAGAAGAATATCCTGATTC
AGGTGAAAATATTGTTGATGCGCTGGCAGTGTTCCTGCGCCGGTTGCATTCGATTCCTGTTTGTAATTGT
CCTTTTAACAGCGATCGCGTATTTCGTCTCGCTCAGGCGCAATCACGAATGAATAACGGTTTGGTTGATG
CGAGTGATTTTGATGACGAGCGTAATGGCTGGCCTGTTGAACAAGTCTGGAAAGAAATGCATAAACTTTT
GCCATTCTCACCGGATTCAGTCGTCACTCATGGTGATTTCTCACTTGATAACCTTATTTTTGACGAGGGG
AAATTAATAGGTTGTATTGATGTTGGACGAGTCGGAATCGCAGACCGATACCAGGATCTTGCCATCCTAT
GGAACTGCCTCGGTGAGTTTTCTCCTTCATTACAGAAACGGCTTTTTCAAAAATATGGTATTGATAATCC
TGATATGAATAAATTGCAGTTTCATTTGATGCTCGATGAGTTTTTCTAATCAGAATTGGTTAATTGGTTG
TAACACTGGCAGAGCATTACGCTGACTTGACGGGACGGCGCAAGCTCATGACCAAAATCCCTTAACGTGA
GTTACGCGTCGTTCCACTGAGCGTCAGACCCCGTAGAAAAGATCAAAGGATCTTCTTGAGATCCTTTTTT
TCTGCGCGTAATCTGCTGCTTGCAAACAAAAAAACCACCGCTACCAGCGGTGGTTTGTTTGCCGGATCAA
GAGCTACCAACTCTTTTTCCGAAGGTAACTGGCTTCAGCAGAGCGCAGATACCAAATACTGTTCTTCTAG
TGTAGCCGTAGTTAGGCCACCACTTCAAGAACTCTGTAGCACCGCCTACATACCTCGCTCTGCTAATCCT
GTTACCAGTGGCTGCTGCCAGTGGCGATAAGTCGTGTCTTACCGGGTTGGACTCAAGACGATAGTTACCG
GATAAGGCGCAGCGGTCGGGCTGAACGGGGGGTTCGTGCACACAGCCCAGCTTGGAGCGAACGACCTACA
CCGAACTGAGATACCTACAGCGTGAGCTATGAGAAAGCGCCACGCTTCCCGAAGGGAGAAAGGCGGACAG
GTATCCGGTAAGCGGCAGGGTCGGAACAGGAGAGCGCACGAGGGAGCTTCCAGGGGGAAACGCCTGGTAT
CTTTATAGTCCTGTCGGGTTTCGCCACCTCTGACTTGAGCGTCGATTTTTGTGATGCTCGTCAGGGGGGC
GGAGCCTATGGAAAAACGCCAGCAACGCGGCCTTTTTACGGTTCCTGGCCTTTTGCTGGCCTTTTGCTCA
CATGTT
